Addgene plasmid #122854: pJL035
Purpose: G9a SET domain with GreenGate D-E flanking sequences
Depositing lab: Markus Schmid. Depositing organization: Umea University. Publication: CRISPR-based tools for targeted transcriptional and epigenetic regulation in plants. Lee JE, Neumann M, Duro DI, Schmid M. PLoS One. 2019 Sep 26;14(9):e0222778. doi: 10.1371/journal.pone.0222778. eCollection 2019. PubMed 31557222.
Backbone
  Vector backbone: pEX-A2
  Backbone size w/o insert (bp): 2477
  Total vector size (bp): 3335
  Vector type: Golden Gate compatible cloning vector
Growth in bacteria
  Bacterial resistance: Ampicillin, 100 μg/mL
  Growth temperature: 37°C
  Growth strain: DH5alpha
  Copy number: High Copy
Gene/Insert
  Gene/Insert name: G9a SET catalytic domain, codon-optimised for Arabidopsis
  Species: Synthetic
  Insert size (bp): 858
Terms and licenses: Academic/Nonprofit Terms; Industry Terms: Not Available to Industry
Depositor comments: Plasmid is designed for Golden Gate cloning using the enzyme BsaI. Plasmid Features (listed as bp in full plasmid sequence): BsaI site #1 = 2451-2456bp G9a coding sequence = 2464-3321bp BsaI site #2 = 3330-3335bp
How to cite: pJL035 was a gift from Markus Schmid (Addgene plasmid # 122854 ; http://n2t.net/addgene:122854 ; RRID:Addgene_122854)
