[The description below was written by a language model from this plasmid's Addgene catalogue record and pLannotate feature annotations shown in this document.]
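Description:
pJL035 is a small (about 3.3 kb) Golden Gate-compatible entry plasmid built on the pEX-A2 cloning backbone, carrying a GreenGate module for plant construct assembly. It is propagated in E. coli from a high-copy ColE1/pUC-type origin and selected with ampicillin through a β-lactamase gene driven by its own bla promoter. The remaining annotated backbone elements are remnants typical of a general cloning vector: a lac promoter with its operator and CAP binding site, and short fragments of lacI, rop and the pBR322 bom region. None of these appear to be intended to express the insert, and the record lists no plant promoter or terminator in this plasmid.

The payload is an 858 bp synthetic sequence encoding the SET catalytic domain of G9a (EHMT2), codon-optimised for Arabidopsis. G9a is a histone methyltransferase that mono- and dimethylates lysine 9 of histone H3, a mark associated with transcriptional repression. The coding sequence is flanked by two BsaI sites that generate the GreenGate D-E overhangs on digestion, so the domain can be released and ligated in a defined position alongside other modules in a one-pot BsaI assembly. Judging from the associated publication on CRISPR-based transcriptional and epigenetic regulation in plants, the module is meant to serve as an effector part in such tools, although the record does not specify its fusion partners. The depositor's coordinates for the BsaI sites and coding sequence differ from those in the feature table, which places the EHMT2 fragment near the start of the sequence. This is consistent with the two records numbering the circular plasmid from different starting points.
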