Features (pLannotate 1.2.2; 10 found; start..end, strand, type, name):
    119..166     +  misc_feature   bom (fragment): basis of mobility region from pBR322
    217..1056    +  CDS            EHMT2 (fragment): EHMT2_HUMAN - Also known as BAT8, C6orf30, G9A, KMT1C, NG36. Experimental evidence at protein level: Swiss-Prot protein existence level 1. Histone methyltransferase that specifically mono- and dimethylates 'Lys-9' of histone H3 (H3K9me1 and H3K9me2, respectively) in euchromatin. H3K9me represents a specific tag for epigenetic transcriptional repression by recruiting HP1 proteins to methylated histones. Also mediates monomethylation of 'Lys-56' of histone H3 (H3K56me1) in G1 phase, leading to promote interaction between histone H3 and PCNA and regulating DNA replication. Also weakly methylates
   1120..1136    -  protein_bind   lac operator: The lac repressor binds to the lac operator to inhibit transcription in E. coli. This inhibition can be relieved by adding lactose or isopropyl-β-D-thiogalactopyranoside (IPTG). lac repressor encoded by lacI
   1144..1174    -  promoter       lac promoter: promoter for the E. coli lac operon
   1189..1210    -  protein_bind   CAP binding site: CAP binding activates transcription in the presence of cAMP. E. coli catabolite activator protein
   1223..1315    -  CDS            lacI (fragment): lac repressor; lacI; The lac repressor binds to the lac operator to inhibit transcription in E. coli. This inhibition can be relieved by adding lactose or isopropyl-β-D-thiogalactopyranoside (IPTG).
   1498..2086    -  rep_origin     ori: high-copy-number ColE1/pMB1/pBR322/pUC origin of replication
   2257..3117    -  CDS            AmpR: β-lactamase; bla; confers resistance to ampicillin, carbenicillin, and related antibiotics
   3118..3222    -  promoter       AmpR promoter: bla
   3317..17      +  CDS            rop (fragment) (across the origin): Rop protein, which maintains plasmids at low copy number; rop
>Addgene plasmid #122854 | pJL035 | addgene full sequence | sequence record 239396 | Addgene NGS Result
ACGGTGAAAACCTCTGACACATGCAGCTCCCGGAGACGGTCACAGCTTGTCTGTAAGCGGATGCCGGGAG
CAGACAAGCCCGTCAGGGCGCGTCAGCGGGTGTTGGCGGGTGTCGGGGCTGGCTTAACTATGCGGCATCA
GAGCAGATTGTACTGAGAGTGCACCAATTGGGTACCGAGCTCGCGGCCGCAAGCGGTCTCATCAGGTATG
GCTGGTGAGAATGTGCCAATCCCTTGTGTCAATGGGGTAGATGGAGAACCTTGTCCTGAAGATTACAAGT
ACATATCGGAAAATTGCGAGACAAGCACGATGAATATCGATCGGAACATTACTCATCTCCAACACTGTAC
ATGTGTTGATGACTGCTCATCTTCAAACTGTCTTTGCGGTCAATTGTCAATCAGATGTTGGTACGATAAA
GACGGAAGATTGCTTCAGGAGTTTAACAAAATCGAACCACCTCTCATCTTTGAGTGTAATCAAGCCTGCA
GTTGTTGGAGATCTTGCAAGAATCGAGTTGTCCAAAGTGGCATCAAAGTTCGTTTACAGCTCTATCGTAC
TGCTAAAATGGGATGGGGTGTAAGAGCACTTCAGACCATTCCACAAGGTACCTTCATTTGCGAGTATGTG
GGAGAGCTAATTTCCGACGCTGAAGCAGACGTTAGAGAGGATGATAGCTACTTGTTTGACCTCGATAACA
AGGATGGCGAAGTCTACTGCATAGATGCTCGATATTATGGGAACATTTCTAGGTTCATAAACCATCTGTG
TGATCCCAATATCATTCCAGTGAGAGTTTTCATGTTACACCAGGATTTACGGTTTCCTAGGATTGCCTTC
TTTTCTAGCAGAGATATACGTACAGGAGAGGAATTGGGGTTTGACTATGGTGACAGATTCTGGGATATTA
AGTCCAAGTATTTCACTTGTCAGTGTGGATCTGAGAAATGCAAGCATAGTGCTGAAGCGATTGCGTTGGA
ACAATCTAGGCTAGCAAGGCTTGATCCGCATCCTGAACTGCTTCCCGATCTTTCGTCACTACCACCGATA
AACACGACTGGTTAGTAACTGCAGAGACCACCTGCTTTTGCTCGCTTGGATCCGAATTCCTGTGTGAAAT
TGTTATCCGCTCACAATTCCACACAACATACGAGCCGGAAGCATAAAGTGTAAAGCCTGGGGTGCCTAAT
GAGTGAGCTAACTCACATTAATTGCGTTGCGCTCACTGCCCGCTTTCCAGTCGGGAAACCTGTCGTGCCA
GCTGCATTAATGAATCGGCCAACGCGCGGGGAGAGGCGGTTTGCGTATTGGGCGCTCTTCCGCTTCCTCG
CTCACTGACTCGCTGCGCTCGGTCGTTCGGCTGCGGCGAGCGGTATCAGCTCACTCAAAGGCGGTAATAC
GGTTATCCACAGAATCAGGGGATAACGCAGGAAAGAACATGTGAGCAAAAGGCCAGCAAAAGGCCAGGAA
CCGTAAAAAGGCCGCGTTGCTGGCGTTTTTCCATAGGCTCCGCCCCCCTGACGAGCATCACAAAAATCGA
CGCTCAAGTCAGAGGTGGCGAAACCCGACAGGACTATAAAGATACCAGGCGTTTCCCCCTGGAAGCTCCC
TCGTGCGCTCTCCTGTTCCGACCCTGCCGCTTACCGGATACCTGTCCGCCTTTCTCCCTTCGGGAAGCGT
GGCGCTTTCTCATAGCTCACGCTGTAGGTATCTCAGTTCGGTGTAGGTCGTTCGCTCCAAGCTGGGCTGT
GTGCACGAACCCCCCGTTCAGCCCGACCGCTGCGCCTTATCCGGTAACTATCGTCTTGAGTCCAACCCGG
TAAGACACGACTTATCGCCACTGGCAGCAGCCACTGGTAACAGGATTAGCAGAGCGAGGTATGTAGGCGG
TGCTACAGAGTTCTTGAAGTGGTGGCCTAACTACGGCTACACTAGAAGAACAGTATTTGGTATCTGCGCT
CTGCTGAAGCCAGTTACCTTCGGAAAAAGAGTTGGTAGCTCTTGATCCGGCAAACAAACCACCGCTGGTA
GCGGTGGTTTTTTTGTTTGCAAGCAGCAGATTACGCGCAGAAAAAAAGGATCTCAAGAAGATCCTTTGAT
CTTTTCTACGGGGTCTGACGCTCAGTGGAACGAAAACTCACGTTAAGGGATTTTGGTCATGAGATTATCA
AAAAGGATCTTCACCTAGATCCTTTTAAATTAAAAATGAAGTTTTAAATCAATCTAAAGTATATATGAGT
AAACTTGGTCTGACAGTTACCAATGCTTAATCAGTGAGGCACCTATCTCAGCGATCTGTCTATTTCGTTC
ATCCATAGTTGCCTGACTCCCCGTCGTGTAGATAACTACGATACGGGAGGGCTTACCATCTGGCCCCAGT
GCTGCAATGATACCGCGACTCCCACGCTCACCGGCTCCAGATTTATCAGCAATAAACCAGCCAGCCGGAA
GGGCCGAGCGCAGAAGTGGTCCTGCAACTTTATCCGCCTCCATCCAGTCTATTAATTGTTGCCGGGAAGC
TAGAGTAAGTAGTTCGCCAGTTAATAGTTTGCGCAACGTTGTTGCCATTGCTACAGGCATCGTGGTGTCA
CGCTCGTCGTTTGGTATGGCTTCATTCAGCTCCGGTTCCCAACGATCAAGGCGAGTTACATGATCCCCCA
TGTTGTGCAAAAAAGCGGTTAGCTCCTTCGGTCCTCCGATCGTTGTCAGAAGTAAGTTGGCCGCAGTGTT
ATCACTCATGGTTATGGCAGCACTGCATAATTCTCTTACTGTCATGCCATCCGTAAGATGCTTTTCTGTG
ACTGGTGAGTACTCAACCAAGTCATTCTGAGAATAGTGTATGCGGCGACCGAGTTGCTCTTGCCCGGCGT
CAATACGGGATAATACCGCGCCACATAGCAGAACTTTAAAAGTGCTCATCATTGGAAAACGTTCTTCGGG
GCGAAAACTCTCAAGGATCTTACCGCTGTTGAGATCCAGTTCGATGTAACCCACTCGTGCACCCAACTGA
TCTTCAGCATCTTTTACTTTCACCAGCGTTTCTGGGTGAGCAAAAACAGGAAGGCAAAATGCCGCAAAAA
AGGGAATAAGGGCGACACGGAAATGTTGAATACTCATACTCTTCCTTTTTCAATATTATTGAAGCATTTA
TCAGGGTTATTGTCTCATGAGCGGATACATATTTGAATGTATTTAGAAAAATAAACAAATAGGGGTTCCG
CGCACATTTCCCCGAAAAGTGCCACCTGACGTCTAAGAAACCATTATTATCATGACATTAACCTATAAAA
ATAGGCGTATCACGAGGCCCTTTCGTCTCGCGCGTTTCGGTGATG
